>Addgene plasmid #139671 | pTFPhiC31 | addgene full sequence | sequence record 276322 | Addgene NGS Result
CGCACACACACACAACCAGATCTCCCCCAAATCCACCCGTCGGCACCTCCGCTTCAAGGTACGCCGCTCG
TCCTCCCCCCCCCCCCCTCTCTACCTTCTCTAGATCGGCGTTCCGGTCCATGGTTAGGGCCCGGTAGTTC
TACTTCTGTTCATGTTTGTGTTAGATCCGTGTTTGTGTTAGATCCGTGCTGCTAGCGTTCGTACACGGAT
GCGACCTGTACGTCAGACACGTTCTGATTGCTAACTTGCCAGTGTTTCTCTTTGGGGAATCCTGGGATGG
CTCTAGCCGTTCCGCAGACGGGATCGATTTCATGATTTTTTTTGTTTCGTTGCATAGGGTTTGGTTTGCC
CTTTTCCTTTATTTCAATATATGCCGTGCACTTGTTTGTCGGGTCATCTTTTCATGCTTTTTTTTGTCTT
GGTTGTGATGATGTGGTCTGGTTGGGCGGTCGTTCTAGATCGGAGTAGAATTCTGTTTCAAACTACCTGG
TGGATTTATTAATTTTGGATCTGTATGTGTGTGCCATACATATTCATAGTTACGAATTGAAGATGATGGA
TGGAAATATCGATCTAGGATAGGTATACATGTTGATGCGGGTTTTACTGATGCATATACAGAGATGCTTT
TTGTTCGCTTGGTTGTGATGATGTGGTGTGGTTGGGCGGTCGTTCATTCGTTCTAGATCGGAGTAGAATA
CTGTTTCAAACTACCTGGTGTATTTATTAATTTTGGAACTGTATGTGTGTGTCATACATCTTCATAGTTA
CGAGTTTAAGATGGATGGAAATATCGATCTAGGATAGGTATACATGTTGATGTGGGTTTTACTGATGCAT
ATACATGATGGCATATGCAGCATCTATTCATATGCTCTAACCTTGAGTACCTATCTATTATAATAAACAA
GTATGTTTTATAATTATTTTGATCTTGATATACTTGGATGATGGCATATGCAGCAGCTATATGTGGATTT
TTTTAGCCCTGCCTTCATACGCTATTTATTTGCTTGGTACTGTTTCTTTTGTCGATGCTCACCCTGTTGT
TTGGTGTTACTTCTGCAGGACAATGGACACGTACGCGGGTGCTTACGACCGTCAGTCGCGCGAGCGCGAG
AATTCGAGCGCAGCAAGCCCAGCGACACAGCGTAGCGCCAACGAAGACAAGGCGGCCGACCTTCAGCGCG
AAGTCGAGCGCGACGGGGGCCGGTTCAGGTAAGTTGTTCATGGTGCCATTAGGGCCACTCTTTCTGATGT
GAGCTTTAGAAAGTTGATGATTTGTCCTTGCATCTGCATAAAGATTCGGTTTCTCAGTGATTGCACCTAA
TTCCCAGATATGTCCCTAGTTGTGAGTTGTGCTCTCCTTTTGGAGGACTATGATAGTGTTATGGTAGTTA
ACTTCTGAGACGTGTCTGTAAATGTTTTAGAAAAAGTTTGTGTGTGAGCTTCATATTTTGGTAACTCTGG
TATAAACTAGTCTGATGCATTGAATATTTCATTATGTTTAGGTTCGTCGGGCATTTCAGCGAAGCGCCGG
GCACGTCGGCGTTCGGGACGGCGGAGCGCCCGGAGTTCGAACGCATCCTGAACGAATGCCGCGCCGGGCG
GCTCAACATGATCATTGTCTATGACGTGTCGCGCTTCTCGCGCCTGAAGGTCATGGACGCGATTCCGATT
GTCTCGGAATTGCTCGCCCTGGGCGTGACGATTGTTTCCACTCAGGAAGGCGTCTTCCGGCAGGGAAACG
TCATGGACCTGATTCACCTGATTATGCGGCTCGACGCGTCGCACAAAGAATCTTCGCTGAAGTCGGCGAA
GATTCTCGACACGAAGAACCTTCAGCGCGAATTGGGCGGGTACGTCGGCGGGAAGGCGCCTTACGGCTTC
GAGCTTGTTTCGGAGACGAAGGAGATCACGCGCAACGGCCGAATGGTCAATGTCGTCATCAACAAGCTTG
CGCACTCGACCACTCCCCTTACCGGACCCTTCGAGTTCGAGCCCGACGTAATCCGGTGGTGGTGGCGTGA
GATCAAGACGCACAAACACCTTCCCTTCAAGCCGGGCAGTCAAGCCGCCATTCACCCGGGCAGCATCACG
GGGCTTTGTAAGCGCATGGACGCTGACGCCGTGCCGACCCGGGGCGAGACGATTGGGAAGAAGACCGCTT
CAAGCGCCTGGGACCCGGCAACCGTTATGCGAATCCTTCGGGACCCGCGTATTGCGGGCTTCGCCGCTGA
GGTGATCTACAAGAAGAAGCCGGACGGCACGCCGACCACGAAGATTGAGGGTTACCGCATTCAGCGCGAC
CCGATCACGCTCCGGCCGGTCGAGCTTGATTGCGGACCGATCATCGAGCCCGCTGAGTGGTATGAGCTTC
AGGCGTGGTTGGACGGCAGGGGGCGCGGCAAGGGGCTTTCCCGGGGGCAAGCCATTCTGTCCGCCATGGA
CAAGCTGTACTGCGAGTGTGGCGCCGTCATGACTTCGAAGCGCGGGGAAGAATCGATCAAGGACTCTTAC
CGCTGCCGTCGCCGGAAGGTGGTCGACCCGTCCGCACCTGGGCAGCACGAAGGCACGTGCAACGTCAGCA
TGGCGGCACTCGACAAGTTCGTTGCGGAACGCATCTTCAACAAGATCAGGCACGCCGAAGGCGACGAAGA
GACGTTGGCGCTTCTGTGGGAAGCCGCCCGACGCTTCGGCAAGCTCACTGAGGCGCCTGAGAAGAGCGGC
GAACGGGCGAACCTTGTTGCGGAGCGCGCCGACGCCCTGAACGCCCTTGAAGAGCTGTACGAAGACCGCG
CGGCAGGCGCGTACGACGGACCCGTTGGCAGGAAGCACTTCCGGAAGCAACAGGCAGCGCTGACGCTCCG
GCAGCAAGGGGCGGAAGAGCGGCTTGCCGAACTTGAAGCCGCCGAAGCCCCGAAGCTTCCCCTTGACCAA
TGGTTCCCCGAAGACGCCGACGCTGACCCGACCGGCCCTAAGTCGTGGTGGGGGCGCGCGTCAGTAGACG
ACAAGCGCGTGTTCGTCGGGCTCTTCGTAGACAAGATCGTTGTCACGAAGTCGACTACGGGCAGGGGGCA
GGGAACGCCCATCGAGAAGCGCGCTTCGATCACGTGGGCGAAGCCGCCGACCGACGACGACGAAGACGAC
GCCCAGGACGGCACGGAAGACGTAGCGGCGCCTAAGAAGAAGAGGAAGGTTTAGGATCCACCGGAGATCC
CTGGCCGGCCCGATCGTTCAAACATTTGGCAATAAAGTTTCTTAAGATTGAATCCTGTTGCCGGTCTTGC
GATGATTATCATATAATTTCTGTTGAATTACGTTAAGCATGTAATAATTAACATGTAATGCATGACGTTA
TTTATGAGATGGGTTTTTATGATTAGAGTCCCGCAATTATACATTTAATACGCGATAGAAAACAAAATAT
AGCGCGCAAACTAGGATAAATTATCGCGCGCGGTGTCATCTATGTTACTAGATCCGATGATAAGCTGTCA
AACATGAGAATTGGGCCCAGGGGTACCGAGCTCGAATTCGTAATCATGTCATAGCTGTTTCCTGTGTGAA
ATTGTTATCCGCTCACAATTCCACACAACATACGAGCCGGAAGCATAAAGTGTAAAGCCTGGGGTGCCTA
ATGAGTGAGCTAACTCACATTAATTGCGTTGCGCTCACTGCCCGCTTTCCAGTCGGGAAACCTGTCGTGC
CAGCTGCATTAATGAATCGGCCAACGCGCGGGGAGAGGCGGTTTGCGTATTGGAGCTTGAGCTTGGATCA
GATTGTCGTTTCCCGCCTTCAGTTTAAACTATCAGTGTTTGACAGGATATATTGGCGGGTAAACCTAAGA
GAAAAGAGCGTTTATTAGAATAATCGGATATTTAAAAGGGCGTGAAAAGGTTTATCCGTTCGTCCATTTG
TATGTGCATGCCAACCACAGGGTTCCCCTCGGGATCAAAGTACTTTAAAGTACTTTAAAGTACTTTAAAG
TACTTTGATCCAACCCCTCCGCTGCTATAGTGCAGTCGGCTTCTGACGTTCAGTGCAGCCGTCTTCTGAA
AACGACATGTCGCACAAGTCCTAAGTTACGCGACAGGCTGCCGCCCTGCCCTTTTCCTGGCGTTTTCTTG
TCGCGTGTTTTAGTCGCATAAAGTAGAATACTTGCGACTAGAACCGGAGACATTACGCCATGAACAAGAG
CGCCGCCGCTGGCCTGCTGGGCTATGCCCGCGTCAGCACCGACGACCAGGACTTGACCAACCAACGGGCC
GAACTGCACGCGGCCGGCTGCACCAAGCTGTTTTCCGAGAAGATCACCGGCACCAGGCGCGACCGCCCGG
AGCTGGCCAGGATGCTTGACCACCTACGCCCTGGCGACGTTGTGACAGTGACCAGGCTAGACCGCCTGGC
CCGCAGCACCCGCGACCTACTGGACATTGCCGAGCGCATCCAGGAGGCCGGCGCGGGCCTGCGTAGCCTG
GCAGAGCCGTGGGCCGACACCACCACGCCGGCCGGCCGCATGGTGTTGACCGTGTTCGCCGGCATTGCCG
AGTTCGAGCGTTCCCTAATCATCGACCGCACCCGGAGCGGGCGCGAGGCCGCCAAGGCCCGAGGCGTGAA
GTTTGGCCCCCGCCCTACCCTCACCCCGGCACAGATCGCGCACGCCCGCGAGCTGATCGACCAGGAAGGC
CGCACCGTGAAAGAGGCGGCTGCACTGCTTGGCGTGCATCGCTCGACCCTGTACCGCGCACTTGAGCGCA
GCGAGGAAGTGACGCCCACCGAGGCCAGGCGGCGCGGTGCCTTCCGTGAGGACGCATTGACCGAGGCCGA
CGCCCTGGCGGCCGCCGAGAATGAACGCCAAGAGGAACAAGCATGAAACCGCACCAGGACGGCCAGGACG
AACCGTTTTTCATTACCGAAGAGATCGAGGCGGAGATGATCGCGGCCGGGTACGTGTTCGAGCCGCCCGC
GCACGTCTCAACCGTGCGGCTGCATGAAATCCTGGCCGGTTTGTCTGATGCCAAGCTGGCGGCCTGGCCG
GCCAGCTTGGCCGCTGAAGAAACCGAGCGCCGCCGTCTAAAAAGGTGATGTGTATTTGAGTAAAACAGCT
TGCGTCATGCGGTCGCTGCGTATATGATGCGATGAGTAAATAAACAAATACGCAAGGGGAACGCATGAAG
GTTATCGCTGTACTTAACCAGAAAGGCGGGTCAGGCAAGACGACCATCGCAACCCATCTAGCCCGCGCCC
TGCAACTCGCCGGGGCCGATGTTCTGTTAGTCGATTCCGATCCCCAGGGCAGTGCCCGCGATTGGGCGGC
CGTGCGGGAAGATCAACCGCTAACCGTTGTCGGCATCGACCGCCCGACGATTGACCGCGACGTGAAGGCC
ATCGGCCGGCGCGACTTCGTAGTGATCGACGGAGCGCCCCAGGCGGCGGACTTGGCTGTGTCCGCGATCA
AGGCAGCCGACTTCGTGCTGATTCCGGTGCAGCCAAGCCCTTACGACATATGGGCCACCGCCGACCTGGT
GGAGCTGGTTAAGCAGCGCATTGAGGTCACGGATGGAAGGCTACAAGCGGCCTTTGTCGTGTCGCGGGCG
ATCAAAGGCACGCGCATCGGCGGTGAGGTTGCCGAGGCGCTGGCCGGGTACGAGCTGCCCATTCTTGAGT
CCCGTATCACGCAGCGCGTGAGCTACCCAGGCACTGCCGCCGCCGGCACAACCGTTCTTGAATCAGAACC
CGAGGGCGACGCTGCCCGCGAGGTCCAGGCGCTGGCCGCTGAAATTAAATCAAAACTCATTTGAGTTAAT
GAGGTAAAGAGAAAATGAGCAAAAGCACAAACACGCTAAGTGCCGGCCGTCCGAGCGCACGCAGCAGCAA
GGCTGCAACGTTGGCCAGCCTGGCAGACACGCCAGCCATGAAGCGGGTCAACTTTCAGTTGCCGGCGGAG
GATCACACCAAGCTGAAGATGTACGCGGTACGCCAAGGCAAGACCATTACCGAGCTGCTATCTGAATACA
TCGCGCAGCTACCAGAGTAAATGAGCAAATGAATAAATGAGTAGATGAATTTTAGCGGCTAAAGGAGGCG
GCATGGAAAATCAAGAACAACCAGGCACCGACGCCGTGGAATGCCCCATGTGTGGAGGAACGGGCGGTTG
GCCAGGCGTAAGCGGCTGGGTTGTCTGCCGGCCCTGCAATGGCACTGGAACCCCCAAGCCCGAGGAATCG
GCGTGAGCGGTCGCAAACCATCCGGCCCGGTACAAATCGGCGCGGCGCTGGGTGATGACCTGGTGGAGAA
GTTGAAGGCCGCGCAGGCCGCCCAGCGGCAACGCATCGAGGCAGAAGCACGCCCCGGTGAATCGTGGCAA
GCGGCCGCTGATCGAATCCGCAAAGAATCCCGGCAACCGCCGGCAGCCGGTGCGCCGTCGATTAGGAAGC
CGCCCAAGGGCGACGAGCAACCAGATTTTTTCGTTCCGATGCTCTATGACGTGGGCACCCGCGATAGTCG
CAGCATCATGGACGTGGCCGTTTTCCGTCTGTCGAAGCGTGACCGACGAGCTGGCGAGGTGATCCGCTAC
GAGCTTCCAGACGGGCACGTAGAGGTTTCCGCAGGGCCGGCCGGCATGGCCAGTGTGTGGGATTACGACC
TGGTACTGATGGCGGTTTCCCATCTAACCGAATCCATGAACCGATACCGGGAAGGGAAGGGAGACAAGCC
CGGCCGCGTGTTCCGTCCACACGTTGCGGACGTACTCAAGTTCTGCCGGCGAGCCGATGGCGGAAAGCAG
AAAGACGACCTGGTAGAAACCTGCATTCGGTTAAACACCACGCACGTTGCCATGCAGCGTACGAAGAAGG
CCAAGAACGGCCGCCTGGTGACGGTATCCGAGGGTGAAGCCTTGATTAGCCGCTACAAGATCGTAAAGAG
CGAAACCGGGCGGCCGGAGTACATCGAGATCGAGCTAGCTGATTGGATGTACCGCGAGATCACAGAAGGC
AAGAACCCGGACGTGCTGACGGTTCACCCCGATTACTTTTTGATCGATCCCGGCATCGGCCGTTTTCTCT
ACCGCCTGGCACGCCGCGCCGCAGGCAAGGCAGAAGCCAGATGGTTGTTCAAGACGATCTACGAACGCAG
TGGCAGCGCCGGAGAGTTCAAGAAGTTCTGTTTCACCGTGCGCAAGCTGATCGGGTCAAATGACCTGCCG
GAGTACGATTTGAAGGAGGAGGCGGGGCAGGCTGGCCCGATCCTAGTCATGCGCTACCGCAACCTGATCG
AGGGCGAAGCATCCGCCGGTTCCTAATGTACGGAGCAGATGCTAGGGCAAATTGCCCTAGCAGGGGAAAA
AGGTCGAAAAGGTCTCTTTCCTGTGGATAGCACGTACATTGGGAACCCAAAGCCGTACATTGGGAACCGG
AACCCGTACATTGGGAACCCAAAGCCGTACATTGGGAACCGGTCACACATGTAAGTGACTGATATAAAAG
AGAAAAAAGGCGATTTTTCCGCCTAAAACTCTTTAAAACTTATTAAAACTCTTAAAACCCGCCTGGCCTG
TGCATAACTGTCTGGCCAGCGCACAGCCGAAGAGCTGCAAAAAGCGCCTACCCTTCGGTCGCTGCGCTCC
CTACGCCCCGCCGCTTCGCGTCGGCCTATCGCGGCCGCTGGCCGCTCAAAAATGGCTGGCCTACGGCCAG
GCAATCTACCAGGGCGCGGACAAGCCGCGCCGTCGCCACTCGACCGCCGGCGCCCACATCAAGGCACCCT
GCCTCGCGCGTTTCGGTGATGACGGTGAAAACCTCTGACACATGCAGCTCCCGGAGACGGTCACAGCTTG
TCTGTAAGCGGATGCCGGGAGCAGACAAGCCCGTCAGGGCGCGTCAGCGGGTGTTGGCGGGTGTCGGGGC
GCAGCCATGACCCAGTCACGTAGCGATAGCGGAGTGTATACTGGCTTAACTATGCGGCATCAGAGCAGAT
TGTACTGAGAGTGCACCATATGCGGTGTGAAATACCGCACAGATGCGTAAGGAGAAAATACCGCATCAGG
CGCTCTTCCGCTTCCTCGCTCACTGACTCGCTGCGCTCGGTCGTTCGGCTGCGGCGAGCGGTATCAGCTC
ACTCAAAGGCGGTAATACGGTTATCCACAGAATCAGGGGATAACGCAGGAAAGAACATGTGAGCAAAAGG
CCAGCAAAAGGCCAGGAACCGTAAAAAGGCCGCGTTGCTGGCGTTTTTCCATAGGCTCCGCCCCCCTGAC
GAGCATCACAAAAATCGACGCTCAAGTCAGAGGTGGCGAAACCCGACAGGACTATAAAGATACCAGGCGT
TTCCCCCTGGAAGCTCCCTCGTGCGCTCTCCTGTTCCGACCCTGCCGCTTACCGGATACCTGTCCGCCTT
TCTCCCTTCGGGAAGCGTGGCGCTTTCTCATAGCTCACGCTGTAGGTATCTCAGTTCGGTGTAGGTCGTT
CGCTCCAAGCTGGGCTGTGTGCACGAACCCCCCGTTCAGCCCGACCGCTGCGCCTTATCCGGTAACTATC
GTCTTGAGTCCAACCCGGTAAGACACGACTTATCGCCACTGGCAGCAGCCACTGGTAACAGGATTAGCAG
AGCGAGGTATGTAGGCGGTGCTACAGAGTTCTTGAAGTGGTGGCCTAACTACGGCTACACTAGAAGGACA
GTATTTGGTATCTGCGCTCTGCTGAAGCCAGTTACCTTCGGAAAAAGAGTTGGTAGCTCTTGATCCGGCA
AACAAACCACCGCTGGTAGCGGTGGTTTTTTTGTTTGCAAGCAGCAGATTACGCGCAGAAAAAAAGGATC
TCAAGAAGATCCTTTGATCTTTTCTACGGGGTCTGACGCTCAGTGGAACGAAAACTCACGTTAAGGGATT
TTGGTCATGCATGATATATCTCCCAATTTGTGTAGGGCTTATTATGCACGCTTAAAAATAATAAAAGCAG
ACTTGACCTGATAGTTTGGCTGTGAGCAATTATGTGCTTAGTGCATCTAACGCTTGAGTTAAGCCGCGCC
GCGAAGCGGCGTCGGCTTGAACGAATTTCTAGCTAGACATTATTTGCCGACTACCTTGGTGATCTCGCCT
TTCACGTAGTGGACAAATTCTTCCAACTGATCTGCGCGCGAGGCCAAGCGATCTTCTTCTTGTCCAAGAT
AAGCCTGTCTAGCTTCAAGTATGACGGGCTGATACTGGGCCGGCAGGCGCTCCATTGCCCAGTCGGCAGC
GACATCCTTCGGCGCGATTTTGCCGGTTACTGCGCTGTACCAAATGCGGGACAACGTAAGCACTACATTT
CGCTCATCGCCAGCCCAGTCGGGCGGCGAGTTCCATAGCGTTAAGGTTTCATTTAGCGCCTCAAATAGAT
CCTGTTCAGGAACCGGATCAAAGAGTTCCTCCGCCGCTGGACCTACCAAGGCAACGCTATGTTCTCTTGC
TTTTGTCAGCAAGATAGCCAGATCAATGTCGATCGTGGCTGGCTCGAAGATACCTGCAAGAATGTCATTG
CGCTGCCATTCTCCAAATTGCAGTTCGCGCTTAGCTGGATAACGCCACGGAATGATGTCGTCGTGCACAA
CAATGGTGACTTCTACAGCGCGGAGAATCTCGCTCTCTCCAGGGGAAGCCGAAGTTTCCAAAAGGTCGTT
GATCAAAGCTCGCCGCGTTGTTTCATCAAGCCTTACGGTCACCGTAACCAGCAAATCAATATCACTGTGT
GGCTTCAGGCCGCCATCCACTGCGGAGCCGTACAAATGTACGGCCAGCAACGTCGGTTCGAGATGGCGCT
CGATGACGCCAACTACCTCTGATAGTTGAGTCGATACTTCGGCGATCACCGCTTCCCCCATGATGTTTAA
CTTTGTTTTAGGGCGACTGCCCTGCTGCGTAACATCGTTGCTGCTCCATAACATCAAACATCGACCCACG
GCGTAACGCGCTTGCTGCTTGGATGCCCGAGGCATAGACTGTACCCCAAAAAAACAGTCATAACAAGCCA
TGAAAACCGCCACTGCGCCGTTACCACCGCTGCGTTCGGTCAAGGTTCTGGACCAGTTGCGTGAGCGCAT
ACGCTACTTGCATTACAGCTTACGAACCGAACAGGCTTATGTCCACTGGGTTCGTGCCCGAATTGATCAC
AGGCAGCAACGCTCTGTCATCGTTACAATCAACATGCTACCCTCCGCGAGATCATCCGTGTTTCAAACCC
GGCAGCTTAGTTGCCGTTCTTCCGAATAGCATCGGTAACATGAGCAAAGTCTGCCGCCTTACAACGGCTC
TCCCGCTGACGCCGTCCCGGACTGATGGGCTGCCTGTATCGAGTGGTGATTTTGTGCCGAGCTGCCGGTC
GGGGAGCTGTTGGCTGGCTGGTGGCAGGATATATTGTGGTGTAAACAAATTGACGCTTAGACAACTTAAT
AACACATTGCGGACGTTTTTAATGTACTGAATTAACGCCGAATTGCTCTAGCATTCGCCATTCAGGCTGC
GCAACTGTTGGGAAGGGCGATCGGTGCGGGCCTCTTCGCTATTACGCCAGCTGGCGAAAGGGGGATGTGC
TGCAAGGCGATTAAGTTGGGTAACGCCAGGGTTTTCCCAGTCACGACGTTGTAAAACGACGGCCAGTGCC
AAGCTAATTCGCTTCAAGACGTGCTCAAATCACTATTTCCACACCCCTATATTTCTATTGCACTCCCTTT
TAACTGTTTTTTATTACAAAAATGCCCTGGAAAATGCACTCCCTTTTTGTGTTTGTTTTTTTGTGAAACG
ATGTTGTCAGGTAATTTATTTGTCAGTCTACTATGGTGGCCCATTATATTAATAGCAACTGTCGGTCCAA
TAGACGACGTCGATTTTCTGCATTTGTTTAACCACGTGGATTTTATGACATTTTATATTAGTTAATTTGT
AAAACCTACCCAATTAAAGACCTCATATGTTCTAAAGACTAATACTTAATGATAACAATTTTCTTTTAGT
GAAGAAAGGGATAATTAGTAAATATGGAACAAGGGCAGAAGATTTATTAAAGCCGCGTAAGAGACAACAA
GTAGGTACGTGGAGTGTCTTAGGTGACTTACCCACATAACATAAAGTGACATTAACAAACATAGCTAATG
CTCCTATTTGAATAGTGCATATCAGCATACCTTATTACATATAGATAGGAGCAAACTCTAGCTAGATTGT
TGAGCAGATCTCGGTGACGGGCAGGACCGGACGGGGCGGTACCGGCAGGCTGAAGTCCAGCTGCCAGAAA
CCCACGTCATGCCAGTTCCCGTGCTTGAAGCCGGCCGCCCGCAGCATGCCGCGGGGGGCATATCCGAGCG
CCTCGTGCATGCGCACGCTCGGGTCGTTGGGCAGCCCGATGACAGCGACCACGCTCTTGAAGCCCTGTGC
CTCCAGGGACTTCAGCAGGTGGGTGTAGAGCGTGGAGCCCAGTCCCGTCCGCTGGTGGCGGGGGGAGACG
TACACGGTCGACTCGGCCGTCCAGTCGTAGGCGTTGCGTGCCTTCCAGGGGCCCGCGTAGGCGATGCCGG
CGACCTCGCCGTCCACCTCGGCGACGAGCCAGGGATAGCGCTCCCGCAGACGGACGAGGTCGTCCGTCCA
CTCCTGCGGTTCCTGCGGCTCGGTACGGAAGTTGACCGTGCTTGTCTCGATGTAGTGGTTGACGATGGTG
CAGACCGCCGGCATGTCCGCCTCGGTGGCACGGCGGATGTCGGCCGGGCGTCGTTCTGGGCTCATGGTAG
ATCCCCCGTTCGTAAATGGTGAAAATTTTCAGAAAATTGCTTTTGCTTTAAAAGAAATGATTTAAATTGC
TGCAATAGAAGTAGAATGCTTGATTGCTTGAGATTCGTTTGTTTTGTATATGTTGTGTTGAGAATTAATT
CTCGAGGTCCTCTCCAAATGAAATGAACTTCCTTATATAGAGGAAGGGTCTTGCGAAGGATAGTGGGATT
GTGCGTCATCCCTTACGTCAGTGGAGATATCACATCAATCCACTTGCTTTGAAGACGTGGTTGGAACGTC
TTCTTTTTCCACGATGCTCCTCGTGGGTGGGGGTCCATCTTTGGGACCACTGTCGGCAGAGGCATCTTCA
ACGATGGCCTTTCCTTTATCGCAATGATGGCATTTGTAGGAGCCACCTTCCTTTTCCACTATCTTCACAA
TAAAGTGACAGATAGCTGGGCAATGGAATCCGAGGAGGTTTCCGGATATTACCCTTTGTTGAAAAGTCTC
AATTGCCCTTTGGTCTTCTGAGACTGTATCTTTGATATTTTTGGAGTAGACAAGTGTGTCGTGCTCCACC
ATGTTGACCGGCATGCAAGCTTGCATGCCTGCAGGTCGACTCTAGAGGATCCCCCTAGGTTCGAAGGCGC
GCATTGCATGTCTAAGTTATAAAAAATTACCACATATTTTTTTTGTCACACTTGTTTGAAGTGCAGTTTA
TCTATCTTTATACATATATTTAAACTTTACTCTACGAATAATATAATCTATAGTACTACAATAATATCAG
TGTTTTAGAGAATCATATAAATGAACAGTTAGACATGGTCTAAAGGACAATTGAGTATTTTGACAACAGG
ACTCTACAGTTTTATCTTTTTAGTGTGCATGTGTTCTCCTTTTTTTTTGCAAATAGCTTCACCTATATAA
TACTTCATCCATTTTATTAGTACATCCATTTAGGGTTTAGGGTTAATGGTTTTTATAGACTAATTTTTTT
AGTACATCTATTTTATTCTATTTTAGCCTCTAAATTAAGAAAACTAAAACTCTATTTTAGTTTTTTTATT
TAATAATTTAGATATAAAATAGAATAAAATAAAGTGACTAAAAATTAAACAAATACCCTTTAAGAAATTA
AAAAAACTAAGGAAACATTTTTCTTGTTTCGAGTAGATAATGCCAGCCTGTTAAACGCCGTCGACGAGTC
TAACGGACACCAACCAGCGAACCAGCAGCGTCGCGTCGGGCCAAGCGAAGCAGACGGCACGGCATCTCTG
TCGCTGCCTCTGGACCCCTCTCGAGAGTTCCGCTCCACCGTTGGACTTGCTCCGCTGTCGGCATCCAGAA
ATTGCGTGGCGGAGCGGCAGACGTGAGCCGGCACGGCAGGCGGCCTCCTCCTCCTCTCACGGCACCGGCA
GCTACGGGGGATTCCTTTCCCACCGCTCCTTCGCTTTCCCTTCCTCGCCCGCCGTAATAAATAGACACCC
CCTCCACACCCTCTTTCCCCAACCTCGTGTTGTTCGGAG
Features (pLannotate 1.2.2; 27 found; start..end, strand, type, name):
   1074..1220    +  CDS            phage φC31 integrase (fragment): integrase from phage φC31
   1510..3180    +  CDS            phage φC31 integrase (fragment): integrase from phage φC31
   3232..3484    +  terminator     NOS terminator: nopaline synthase terminator and poly(A) signal
   3521..3539    -  misc_feature   MCS (fragment): pUC18/19 multiple cloning site
   3570..3592    -  protein_bind   lac operator (fragment): The lac repressor binds to the lac operator to inhibit transcription in E. coli. This inhibition can be relieved by adding lactose or isopropyl-β-D-thiogalactopyranoside (IPTG). lac repressor encoded by lacI
   3596..3626    -  promoter       lac promoter: promoter for the E. coli lac operon
   3641..3662    -  protein_bind   CAP binding site: CAP binding activates transcription in the presence of cAMP. E. coli catabolite activator protein
   3675..3763    -  CDS            lacI (fragment): lac repressor; lacI; The lac repressor binds to the lac operator to inhibit transcription in E. coli. This inhibition can be relieved by adding lactose or isopropyl-β-D-thiogalactopyranoside (IPTG).
   3820..3844    +  misc_feature   RB T-DNA repeat: right border repeat from nopaline C58 T-DNA
   4214..4615    +  CDS            Y4CG_SINFN (fragment): Protein inferred from homology: Swiss-Prot protein existence level 3. From Sinorhizobium fredii (strain NBRC 101917 / NGR234).
   5175..5804    +  CDS            pVS1 StaA: stability protein from the Pseudomonas plasmid pVS1 (Heeb et al., 2000)
   6233..7306    +  CDS            pVS1 RepA: replication protein from the Pseudomonas plasmid pVS1 (Heeb et al., 2000)
   7372..7566    +  rep_origin     pVS1 oriV: origin of replication for the Pseudomonas plasmid pVS1 (Heeb et al., 2000)
   7769..7808    +  CDS            rop (fragment): Rop protein, which maintains plasmids at low copy number; rop
   7910..8050    +  misc_feature   bom: basis of mobility region from pBR322
   8236..8824    -  rep_origin     ori: high-copy-number ColE1/pMB1/pBR322/pUC origin of replication
   9070..9857    -  CDS            SmR (fragment): aminoglycoside adenylyltransferase (Murphy, 1985); aadA; confers resistance to spectinomycin and streptomycin
   9868..9924    -  CDS            GmR (fragment): gentamycin acetyltransferase; aacC1; confers resistance to gentamycin
  10100..10123   -  promoter       Pc promoter (fragment): intI1 (promoter lies within the coding sequence); class 1 integron promoter
  10382..10406   +  misc_feature   LB T-DNA repeat: left border repeat from nopaline C58 T-DNA
  10484..10638   -  CDS            lacZα (fragment): LacZα fragment of β-galactosidase; lacZ fragment
  11207..11755   -  CDS            bar: PAT_STRHY - Experimental evidence at protein level: Swiss-Prot protein existence level 1. Inactivates phosphinothricin (PPT) by transfer of an acetyl group from acetyl CoA. Can also acetylate demethylphosphinothricin but not PTT or glutamate. This enzyme is an effector of phosphinothricin tripeptide (PTT or bialaphos) resistance. From Streptomyces hygroscopicus. Introduced by genetic manipulation and expressed in glufosinate-tolerant maize by Dekalb Genetics.
  11830..11866   -  ncRNA          PK1-TEV CVMV: Accession: RF01102 - 5'-leader pseudoknot of TEV/CVMV
  11907..12251   -  promoter       CaMV 35S promoter: strong constitutive promoter from cauliflower mosaic virus
  11908..11954   -  promoter       minimal CaMV 35S promoter: minimal 35S promoter from cauliflower mosaic virus
  12337..12374   -  misc_feature   MCS (fragment): pUC18/19 multiple cloning site
  12391..1068    +  promoter       Ubi promoter (across the origin): maize polyubiquitin gene promoter
