[The description below was written by a language model from this plasmid's Addgene catalogue record and pLannotate feature annotations shown in this document.]
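Description:
pTFPhiC31 is a plant-expression binary T-DNA vector built on the pTF101 backbone and intended for Agrobacterium-mediated delivery, made as part of a site-specific recombinase toolkit for maize genome engineering. It carries two replication systems: a ColE1/pMB1-type origin with a bom mobilisation region for high-copy propagation in E. coli, and the pVS1 oriV with its RepA replication and StaA stability proteins, which maintain the plasmid in Agrobacterium. Bacterial selection is by spectinomycin through the aadA (SmR) adenylyltransferase gene, which lies outside the T-DNA borders.

Between the nopaline-type left and right border repeats sit two plant cassettes. The payload is the phage φC31 integrase coding sequence driven by the maize polyubiquitin (Ubi) promoter and terminated by the NOS terminator and polyadenylation signal. The integrase is annotated as two fragments separated by a gap of roughly 290 nt; the record does not say what lies in this gap. The second cassette, in the opposite orientation, is the bar gene (phosphinothricin acetyltransferase) under the CaMV 35S promoter with a TEV-type 5′ leader, providing glufosinate/bialaphos selection of transformed plant tissue. Residual lac promoter, lacZα and MCS fragments are cloning remnants of the backbone.

The construct is used to generate plants that constitutively express φC31 integrase, a serine recombinase that catalyses unidirectional recombination between attP and attB sites. Two inconsistencies in the record are worth noting: the catalogue lists the insert species as bacteriophage P1, although the integrase is from phage φC31, and the sequenced record (13,269 nt) is somewhat shorter than the stated total size of 13,601 bp.
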