Addgene plasmid #139671: pTFPhiC31
Purpose: Expression cassette for phiC31 Integrase in T-DNA vector
Depositing lab: James Birchler. Depositing organization: University of Missouri at Columbia. Publication: Site-specific recombinase genome engineering toolkit in maize. Cody JP, Graham ND, Zhao C, Swyers NC, Birchler JA. Plant Direct. 2020 Mar 9;4(3):e00209. doi: 10.1002/pld3.209. eCollection 2020 Mar. PubMed 32166212.
Backbone
  Vector backbone: pTF101
  Backbone size w/o insert (bp): 9189
  Total vector size (bp): 13601
  Vector type: Plant Expression
Growth in bacteria
  Bacterial resistance: Spectinomycin, 50 μg/mL
  Growth temperature: 37°C
  Growth strain: DH5alpha
  Copy number: High Copy
Gene/Insert
  Gene/Insert name: phiC31 Integrase
  Species: bacteriophage P1
  Insert size (bp): 2448
  Promoter: Maize Ubiquitin
  Cloning method: Gibson Cloning
  Sequencing primers: 5′ GATGCTCACCCTGTTGTTTGGTGT; 3′ cgtatgttgtgtggaattgtgag
Terms and licenses: Academic/Nonprofit Terms; Industry Terms: Not Available to Industry
How to cite: pTFPhiC31 was a gift from James Birchler (Addgene plasmid # 139671 ; http://n2t.net/addgene:139671 ; RRID:Addgene_139671)
